>Addgene plasmid #178144 | OPTN_Halo_C_allele | addgene full sequence | sequence record 349368 | Addgene NGS Result
CCAGGAGCTGAGGACAGGGACTGGCGGCAACAGCGGAATATTCCGATTCATTCCTGCCCCAAGTGTGGAG
AGGTTCTGCCTGACATAGACACGTTACAGATTCACGTGATGGATTGCATCATTGGTGGAGGAGGTTCTGG
AGGCGGTGGAAGTGGTGGCGGAGGTAGCGCCGAGATCGGCACCGGCTTTCCCTTCGATCCTCACTACGTG
GAAGTGCTGGGCGAGAGAATGCACTATGTGGACGTGGGCCCCAGAGATGGAACCCCTGTGCTGTTTCTGC
ACGGCAACCCTACCAGCAGCTACGTGTGGCGGAACATCATCCCTCACGTGGCCCCTACACACAGATGTAT
CGCCCCTGACCTGATCGGCATGGGCAAGAGCGATAAGCCCGACCTGGGCTACTTCTTCGACGACCACGTG
CGGTTCATGGACGCCTTTATTGAGGCCCTCGGCCTGGAAGAGGTGGTGCTGGTTATTCACGATTGGGGCA
GCGCCCTGGGATTCCACTGGGCCAAGAGAAACCCCGAGAGAGTGAAGGGAATCGCCTTCATGGAATTCAT
CAGGCCCATTCCTACCTGGGACGAGTGGCCTGAGTTCGCCAGAGAGACATTCCAGGCCTTCAGAACCACC
GACGTGGGCAGAAAGCTGATCATCGACCAGAACGTGTTCATCGAGGGCACCCTGCCTATGGGAGTCGTCA
GACCACTGACCGAGGTGGAAATGGACCACTACAGAGAGCCCTTTCTGAACCCCGTGGACCGGGAACCTCT
TTGGAGATTCCCCAACGAGCTGCCCATTGCCGGCGAGCCTGCTAATATTGTGGCCCTGGTGGAAGAGTAC
ATGGACTGGCTGCATCAGAGCCCCGTGCCTAAGCTGCTGTTTTGGGGAACACCCGGCGTGCTGATTCCTC
CTGCTGAAGCTGCCAGACTGGCCAAGAGCCTGCCTAATTGCAAGGCCGTGGATATCGGCCCTGGCCTGAA
TCTGCTGCAAGAGGACAACCCCGATCTGATCGGCTCCGAGATTGCCAGATGGCTGAGCACCCTGGAAATC
AGCGGATAAGTGTTGATGTATCACCTCCGCAAAACTGTTGGTAAATGTCAGATTTTTTCCTCCAAGAGTT
GTGCTTTTGTGTTATTTGTTTTCACTCAAATATTTTGCCTCATTATTCTTGTTTTAAAAGAAAGAAAACA
GGCCGGGCACAGTGGCTCATGCCTGTAATCCCAGCACTTTGGGAGGTCGAGGTGGGTGGATCACTTGGGG
TCAGGGTTTGAGACCAGCCTGGCCAACATGGCGGAACCCTGTCTCTACCAAAATTACAAAAATTAGCCGA
GCATGGTGGCGCATGCCTGTAGTCGCAGCTACTCGCGAGGTTGAGGCAGGAGAATTGCTTGAACCCAGGA
AGTGGCAGTTGCAGTGAGCCGAGACGACACCACTGCACTCCAGCCTGGGTGACAGAGGGGGATCCCGGGC
CCGTCGACTGCAGAGGCCTGCATGCAAGCTTGGCGTAATCATGGTCATAGCTGTTTCCTGTGTGAAATTG
TTATCCGCTCACAATTCCACACAACATACGAGCCGGAAGCATAAAGTGTAAAGCCTGGGGTGCCTAATGA
GTGAGCTAACTCACATTAATTGCGTTGCGCTCACTGCCCGCTTTCCAGTCGGGAAACCTGTCGTGCCAGC
TGCATTAATGAATCGGCCAACGCGCGGGGAGAGGCGGTTTGCGTATTGGGCGCTCTTCCGCTTCCTCGCT
CACTGACTCGCTGCGCTCGGTCGTTCGGCTGCGGCGAGCGGTATCAGCTCACTCAAAGGCGGTAATACGG
TTATCCACAGAATCAGGGGATAACGCAGGAAAGAACATGTGAGCAAAAGGCCAGCAAAAGGCCAGGAACC
GTAAAAAGGCCGCGTTGCTGGCGTTTTTCCATAGGCTCCGCCCCCCTGACGAGCATCACAAAAATCGACG
CTCAAGTCAGAGGTGGCGAAACCCGACAGGACTATAAAGATACCAGGCGTTTCCCCCTGGAAGCTCCCTC
GTGCGCTCTCCTGTTCCGACCCTGCCGCTTACCGGATACCTGTCCGCCTTTCTCCCTTCGGGAAGCGTGG
CGCTTTCTCATAGCTCACGCTGTAGGTATCTCAGTTCGGTGTAGGTCGTTCGCTCCAAGCTGGGCTGTGT
GCACGAACCCCCCGTTCAGCCCGACCGCTGCGCCTTATCCGGTAACTATCGTCTTGAGTCCAACCCGGTA
AGACACGACTTATCGCCACTGGCAGCAGCCACTGGTAACAGGATTAGCAGAGCGAGGTATGTAGGCGGTG
CTACAGAGTTCTTGAAGTGGTGGCCTAACTACGGCTACACTAGAAGAACAGTATTTGGTATCTGCGCTCT
GCTGAAGCCAGTTACCTTCGGAAAAAGAGTTGGTAGCTCTTGATCCGGCAAACAAACCACCGCTGGTAGC
GGTGGTTTTTTTGTTTGCAAGCAGCAGATTACGCGCAGAAAAAAAGGATCTCAAGAAGATCCTTTGATCT
TTTCTACGGGGTCTGACGCTCAGTGGAACGAAAACTCACGTTAAGGGATTTTGGTCATGAGATTATCAAA
AAGGATCTTCACCTAGATCCTTTTAAATTAAAAATGAAGTTTTAAATCAATCTAAAGTATATATGAGTAA
ACTTGGTCTGACAGTTACCAATGCTTAATCAGTGAGGCACCTATCTCAGCGATCTGTCTATTTCGTTCAT
CCATAGTTGCCTGACTCCCCGTCGTGTAGATAACTACGATACGGGAGGGCTTACCATCTGGCCCCAGTGC
TGCAATGATACCGCGAGATCCACGCTCACCGGCTCCAGATTTATCAGCAATAAACCAGCCAGCCGGAAGG
GCCGAGCGCAGAAGTGGTCCTGCAACTTTATCCGCCTCCATCCAGTCTATTAATTGTTGCCGGGAAGCTA
GAGTAAGTAGTTCGCCAGTTAATAGTTTGCGCAACGTTGTTGCCATTGCTACAGGCATCGTGGTGTCACG
CTCGTCGTTTGGTATGGCTTCATTCAGCTCCGGTTCCCAACGATCAAGGCGAGTTACATGATCCCCCATG
TTGTGCAAAAAAGCGGTTAGCTCCTTCGGTCCTCCGATCGTTGTCAGAAGTAAGTTGGCCGCAGTGTTAT
CACTCATGGTTATGGCAGCACTGCATAATTCTCTTACTGTCATGCCATCCGTAAGATGCTTTTCTGTGAC
TGGTGAGTACTCAACCAAGTCATTCTGAGAATAGTGTATGCGGCGACCGAGTTGCTCTTGCCCGGCGTCA
ATACGGGATAATACCGCGCCACATAGCAGAACTTTAAAAGTGCTCATCATTGGAAAACGTTCTTCGGGGC
GAAAACTCTCAAGGATCTTACCGCTGTTGAGATCCAGTTCGATGTAACCCACTCGTGCACCCAACTGATC
TTCAGCATCTTTTACTTTCACCAGCGTTTCTGGGTGAGCAAAAACAGGAAGGCAAAATGCCGCAAAAAAG
GGAATAAGGGCGACACGGAAATGTTGAATACTCATACTCTTCCTTTTTCAATATTATTGAAGCATTTATC
AGGGTTATTGTCTCATGAGCGGATACATATTTGAATGTATTTAGAAAAATAAACAAATAGGGGTTCCGCG
CACATTTCCCCGAAAAGTGCCACCTGACGTCTAAGAAACCATTATTATCATGACATTAACCTATAAAAAT
AGGCGTATCACGAGGCCCTTTCGTCTCGCGCGTTTCGGTGATGACGGTGAAAACCTCTGACACATGCAGC
TCCCGGAGACGGTCACAGCTTGTCTGTAAGCGGATGCCGGGAGCAGACAAGCCCGTCAGGGCGCGTCAGC
GGGTGTTGGCGGGTGTCGGGGCTGGCTTAACTATGCGGCATCAGAGCAGATTGTACTGAGAGTGCACCAT
ATGCGGTGTGAAATACCGCACAGATGCGTAAGGAGAAAATACCGCATCAGGCGCCATTCGCCATTCAGGC
TGCGCAACTGTTGGGAAGGGCGATCGGTGCGGGCCTCTTCGCTATTACGCCAGCTGGCGAAAGGGGGATG
TGCTGCAAGGCGATTAAGTTGGGTAACGCCAGGGTTTTCCCAGTCACGACGTTGTAAAACGACGGCCAGT
GAATTCGAGCTCGGTACCTCGCGAATGCATCTAGATGCCACTGCCCTCCAGCCTGGGTGACAGCGAGACT
CCGTCTCAAAAAAAAAAAAAAAAAAAAAAAATCCTAAAATAATAGGGAAGCAGGTATCACTTGGAGAGAT
TTTTCTCTATGTGCATCGTGATGACTTCAGTTAAAGACCAAACACCTGTGCTCATGTCCCACTACGTGTT
GAATACGAAGTTGAACTGATGTTAAAACTCGCCATCTGTTCTTCAAGTGAAACAAACACAACTGCCTGCA
AAATGGAACTAATGGAATTATCATACTTATTC
Features (pLannotate 1.2.2; 14 found; start..end, strand, type, name):
    169..1044    +  CDS            dhaA: DHAA_PSEPV - Experimental evidence at protein level: Swiss-Prot protein existence level 1. Catalyzes hydrolytic cleavage of carbon-halogen bonds in halogenated aliphatic compounds, leading to the formation of the corresponding primary alcohols, halide ions and protons. Has a broad substrate specificity, as it is able to dehalogenate mono- and di- chlorinated and brominated alkanes (up to at least C10), and the two isomers of 1,3-dichloropropene to 3-chloroallyl alcohol; the highest activity was found with 1,2-dibromoethane, while no activity was observed with the analog 1,2-dichloroethane. Fro
   1190..1255    -  CDS            C14orf178 (fragment): CN178_HUMAN - Experimental evidence at transcript level: Swiss-Prot protein existence level 2. From Homo sapiens (Human).
   1270..1458    -  CDS            C9orf85 (fragment): CI085_HUMAN - Experimental evidence at protein level: Swiss-Prot protein existence level 1. From Homo sapiens (Human).
   1538..1554    -  protein_bind   lac operator: The lac repressor binds to the lac operator to inhibit transcription in E. coli. This inhibition can be relieved by adding lactose or isopropyl-β-D-thiogalactopyranoside (IPTG). lac repressor encoded by lacI
   1562..1592    -  promoter       lac promoter: promoter for the E. coli lac operon
   1607..1628    -  protein_bind   CAP binding site: CAP binding activates transcription in the presence of cAMP. E. coli catabolite activator protein
   1641..1733    -  CDS            lacI (fragment): lac repressor; lacI; The lac repressor binds to the lac operator to inhibit transcription in E. coli. This inhibition can be relieved by adding lactose or isopropyl-β-D-thiogalactopyranoside (IPTG).
   1916..2504    -  rep_origin     ori: high-copy-number ColE1/pMB1/pBR322/pUC origin of replication
   2675..3535    -  CDS            AmpR: β-lactamase; bla; confers resistance to ampicillin, carbenicillin, and related antibiotics
   3536..3640    -  promoter       AmpR promoter: bla
   3735..3770    +  CDS            rop (fragment): Rop protein, which maintains plasmids at low copy number; rop
   3872..3971    +  misc_feature   bom (fragment): basis of mobility region from pBR322
   3977..4134    -  CDS            lacZα (fragment): LacZα fragment of β-galactosidase; lacZ fragment
   4353..123     +  CDS            Optn (fragment) (across the origin): OPTN_MOUSE - Experimental evidence at protein level: Swiss-Prot protein existence level 1. Plays an important role in the maintenance of the Golgi complex, in membrane trafficking, in exocytosis, through its interaction with myosin VI and Rab8. Links myosin VI to the Golgi complex and plays an important role in Golgi ribbon formation. Plays a role in the activation of innate immune response during viral infection. Mechanistically, recruits TBK1 at the Golgi apparatus, promoting its trans-phosphorylation after RLR or TLR3 stimulation. In turn, activated TBK1 phosphorylates its downstream partne
