[The description below was written by a language model from this plasmid's Addgene catalogue record and pLannotate feature annotations shown in this document.]
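Description:
OPTN_Halo_C_allele is a homology-directed repair donor plasmid built on the pUC57-BsaI-Free cloning backbone, designed to knock a HaloTag into the endogenous human OPTN (optineurin) locus so that the native protein is expressed as a C-terminal HaloTag fusion. It is propagated in E. coli as a high-copy plasmid through its ColE1/pUC-type origin and selected with ampicillin via the β-lactamase gene and its own promoter. The remaining backbone annotations (lac promoter, operator and CAP site, and fragments of lacZα, lacI, rop and bom) are pUC-lineage remnants with no role in the tagging function.

In the 4,442 nt sequence, the payload begins with a segment annotated as an optineurin coding fragment that spans the plasmid's numbering origin. The annotation tool matched it to the mouse orthologue, but the catalogue entry gives the species as human, so it most likely represents the terminal coding region of human OPTN serving as part of the upstream homology arm. It is followed shortly by an open reading frame matched to the bacterial haloalkane dehalogenase DhaA, the enzyme from which HaloTag was engineered. HaloTag binds chloroalkane ligands covalently, allowing fluorescent labelling, pulldown or ligand-induced degradation of the tagged protein. Downstream of the tag, short hits to C14orf178 and C9orf85 on the opposite strand are probably incidental matches within human genomic sequence forming the downstream arm, though the record does not define arm boundaries.

No mammalian promoter or selection cassette is annotated, consistent with expression relying on the endogenous OPTN promoter after integration. The record does not specify the nuclease or guide RNA used with it. OPTN is linked to ALS and glaucoma, and the donor comes from an iPSC neurodegenerative disease resource.
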