Addgene plasmid #178144: OPTN_Halo_C_allele
Purpose: Donor vector for endogenous tagging of human OPTN at the C-terminus with halotag
Depositing lab: iPSC Neurodegenerative Disease Initiative (iNDI) & Michael Ward. Depositing organization: National Institute of Neurological Disorders and Strokes (NINDS).
Backbone
  Vector backbone: pUC57-BsaI-Free
  Vector type: Donor vector
Growth in bacteria
  Bacterial resistance: Ampicillin, 100 μg/mL
  Growth temperature: 37°C
  Growth strain: DH5alpha
  Copy number: High Copy
Gene/Insert
  Gene/Insert name: Halotag (alt name: OPTN)
  Species: H. sapiens (human)
  Entrez Gene: OPTN (a.k.a. ALS12, FIP2, GLC1E, HIP7, HYPL, NRP, TFIIIA-INTP)
  Cloning method: Unknown
Terms and licenses: Academic/Nonprofit Terms; Industry Terms: Not Available to Industry
How to cite: OPTN_Halo_C_allele was a gift from iPSC Neurodegenerative Disease Initiative (iNDI) & Michael Ward (Addgene plasmid # 178144 ; http://n2t.net/addgene:178144 ; RRID:Addgene_178144)
