>Addgene plasmid #178144 | OPTN_Halo_C_allele | depositor partial sequence | sequence record 345781 | insert
TGCCACTGCCCTCCAGCCTGGGTGACAGCGAGACTCCGTCTCAAAAAAAAAAAAAAAAAAAAAAAATCCT
AAAATAATAGGGAAGCAGGTATCACTTGGAGAGATTTTTCTCTATGTGCATCGTGATGACTTCAGTTAAA
GACCAAACACCTGTGCTCATGTCCCACTACGTGTTGAATACGAAGTTGAACTGATGTTAAAACTCGCCAT
CTGTTCTTCAAGTGAAACAAACACAACTGCCTGCAAAATGGAACTAATGGAATTATCATACTTATTCCCA
GGAGCTGAGGACAGGGACTGGCGGCAACAGCGGAATATTCCGATTCATTCCTGCCCCAAGTGTGGAGAGG
TTCTGCCTGACATAGACACGTTACAGATTCACGTGATGGATTGCATCATTGGTGGAGGAGGTTCTGGAGG
CGGTGGAAGTGGTGGCGGAGGTAGCGCCGAGATCGGCACCGGCTTTCCCTTCGATCCTCACTACGTGGAA
GTGCTGGGCGAGAGAATGCACTATGTGGACGTGGGCCCCAGAGATGGAACCCCTGTGCTGTTTCTGCACG
GCAACCCTACCAGCAGCTACGTGTGGCGGAACATCATCCCTCACGTGGCCCCTACACACAGATGTATCGC
CCCTGACCTGATCGGCATGGGCAAGAGCGATAAGCCCGACCTGGGCTACTTCTTCGACGACCACGTGCGG
TTCATGGACGCCTTTATTGAGGCCCTCGGCCTGGAAGAGGTGGTGCTGGTTATTCACGATTGGGGCAGCG
CCCTGGGATTCCACTGGGCCAAGAGAAACCCCGAGAGAGTGAAGGGAATCGCCTTCATGGAATTCATCAG
GCCCATTCCTACCTGGGACGAGTGGCCTGAGTTCGCCAGAGAGACATTCCAGGCCTTCAGAACCACCGAC
GTGGGCAGAAAGCTGATCATCGACCAGAACGTGTTCATCGAGGGCACCCTGCCTATGGGAGTCGTCAGAC
CACTGACCGAGGTGGAAATGGACCACTACAGAGAGCCCTTTCTGAACCCCGTGGACCGGGAACCTCTTTG
GAGATTCCCCAACGAGCTGCCCATTGCCGGCGAGCCTGCTAATATTGTGGCCCTGGTGGAAGAGTACATG
GACTGGCTGCATCAGAGCCCCGTGCCTAAGCTGCTGTTTTGGGGAACACCCGGCGTGCTGATTCCTCCTG
CTGAAGCTGCCAGACTGGCCAAGAGCCTGCCTAATTGCAAGGCCGTGGATATCGGCCCTGGCCTGAATCT
GCTGCAAGAGGACAACCCCGATCTGATCGGCTCCGAGATTGCCAGATGGCTGAGCACCCTGGAAATCAGC
GGATAAGTGTTGATGTATCACCTCCGCAAAACTGTTGGTAAATGTCAGATTTTTTCCTCCAAGAGTTGTG
CTTTTGTGTTATTTGTTTTCACTCAAATATTTTGCCTCATTATTCTTGTTTTAAAAGAAAGAAAACAGGC
CGGGCACAGTGGCTCATGCCTGTAATCCCAGCACTTTGGGAGGTCGAGGTGGGTGGATCACTTGGGGTCA
GGGTTTGAGACCAGCCTGGCCAACATGGCGGAACCCTGTCTCTACCAAAATTACAAAAATTAGCCGAGCA
TGGTGGCGCATGCCTGTAGTCGCAGCTACTCGCGAGGTTGAGGCAGGAGAATTGCTTGAACCCAGGAAGT
GGCAGTTGCAGTGAGCCGAGACGACACCACTGCACTCCAGCCTGGGTGACAGAGGG
